Addgene plasmid #77103: PLAU gRNA (BRDN0001162395)
Purpose: 3rd generation lentiviral gRNA plasmid targeting human PLAU
Depositing lab: John Doench & David Root. Depositing organization: Broad Institute. Publication: Optimized sgRNA design to maximize activity and minimize off-target effects of CRISPR-Cas9. Doench JG, Fusi N, Sullender M, Hegde M, Vaimberg EW, Donovan KF, Smith I, Tothova Z, Wilen C, Orchard R, Virgin HW, Listgarten J, Root DE. Nat Biotechnol. 2016 Jan 18. doi: 10.1038/nbt.3437. PubMed 26780180.
Backbone
  Vector backbone: lentiGuide-Puro
  Backbone manufacturer: Zhang Lab (Addgene plasmid # 52963)
  Vector type: Mammalian Expression, Lentiviral, CRISPR
  Selectable markers: Puromycin
Growth in bacteria
  Bacterial resistance: Ampicillin, 100 μg/mL
  Growth temperature: 37°C
  Growth strain: DH5alpha
  Copy number: High Copy
Gene/Insert
  Gene/Insert name: PLAU (alt name: PLAU)
  gRNA/shRNA sequence: CCCACCTGCACATAGCACCA
  Species: H. sapiens (human)
  Entrez Gene: PLAU (a.k.a. ATF, BDPLT5, QPD, UPA, URK, u-PA)
  Promoter: hU6
  Cloning method: Unknown
  Sequencing primers: 5′ U6-F; 3′ pS2-R
Terms and licenses: Academic/Nonprofit Terms; Industry Terms: Not Available to Industry
Depositor comments: The gRNA was designed to target a Genbank reference sequence which has since been removed from the database. Note that this plasmid does NOT contain Cas9. It should be used in conjunction with lentiCas9-Blast (Addgene #52962) or otherwise with cell lines already expressing Cas9. Browse the full kinome gRNA library at http://www.addgene.org/pooled-library/broadgpp-human-kinome/ or visit http://www.broadinstitute.org/rnai/public/ for detailed protocols and information.
How to cite: PLAU gRNA (BRDN0001162395) was a gift from John Doench & David Root (Addgene plasmid # 77103 ; http://n2t.net/addgene:77103 ; RRID:Addgene_77103)
