[The description below was written by a language model from this plasmid's Addgene catalogue record and pLannotate feature annotations shown in this document.]
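Description:
PLAU gRNA (BRDN0001162395) is a third-generation lentiviral transfer plasmid built on the lentiGuide-Puro backbone that expresses a single CRISPR guide RNA directed against human PLAU, the gene for urokinase-type plasminogen activator. It is maintained in E. coli as a high-copy plasmid through a ColE1/pUC-type origin and selected with ampicillin via the β-lactamase gene. An f1 origin, an SV40 origin and remnants of lac and phage-promoter cloning sequences are also present in the bacterial backbone.

The viral genome is transcribed in packaging cells from an RSV promoter fused to a truncated HIV-1 5' LTR, which makes production Tat-independent. It carries the Ψ packaging signal with a partial gag region, the Rev response element for Rev-dependent nuclear export, a cPPT/CTS element, and a ΔU3 self-inactivating 3' LTR followed by an SV40 polyadenylation signal. Within this frame, a human U6 RNA polymerase III promoter drives the 20-nucleotide PLAU spacer joined to the Streptococcus pyogenes Cas9 guide scaffold. A separate cassette uses the EF-1α core promoter with its intron A to express puromycin N-acetyltransferase, allowing selection of transduced mammalian cells, with a WPRE downstream to enhance transcript expression.

The plasmid does not encode Cas9, so it is intended for use alongside a separate Cas9 lentiviral vector or in cells that already express Cas9, typically to knock out PLAU. It belongs to a human kinome guide collection associated with work on optimised sgRNA design. The depositors note that the guide was designed against a GenBank reference sequence that has since been withdrawn.
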