Features (pLannotate 1.2.2; 29 found; start..end, strand, type, name):
     14..80      +  CDS            small t antigen (fragment): SV40 (simian virus 40) small t antigen
    106..317     +  promoter       EF-1α core promoter: core promoter for human elongation factor EF-1α
    318..1256    +  intron         EF-1α intron A: intron upstream of the start codon of human EF-1α
   1278..1877    +  CDS            PuroR (fragment): puromycin N-acetyltransferase; pac from Streptomyces; confers resistance to puromycin
   1893..2481    +  misc_feature   WPRE: woodchuck hepatitis virus posttranscriptional regulatory element
   2532..2551    +  misc_feature   cPPT/CTS (fragment): central polypurine tract and central termination sequence of HIV-1
   2553..2786    +  LTR            3' LTR (ΔU3): self-inactivating 3' long terminal repeat (LTR) from HIV-1
   2864..2985    +  polyA_signal   SV40 poly(A) signal: SV40 polyadenylation signal
   3025..3160    +  rep_origin     SV40 ori: SV40 origin of replication
   3181..3199    -  promoter       T7 promoter: promoter for bacteriophage T7 RNA polymerase
   3207..3362    +  CDS            lacZα (fragment): LacZα fragment of β-galactosidase; lacZ fragment
   3367..3795    +  rep_origin     f1 ori (sequence partly withheld): f1 bacteriophage origin of replication; arrow indicates direction of (+) strand synthesis
   3848..3952    +  promoter       AmpR promoter: bla
   3953..4813    +  CDS            AmpR: β-lactamase; bla; confers resistance to ampicillin, carbenicillin, and related antibiotics
   4984..5572    +  rep_origin     ori: high-copy-number ColE1/pMB1/pBR322/pUC origin of replication
   5755..5847    +  CDS            lacI (fragment): lac repressor; lacI; The lac repressor binds to the lac operator to inhibit transcription in E. coli. This inhibition can be relieved by adding lactose or isopropyl-β-D-thiogalactopyranoside (IPTG).
   5860..5881    +  protein_bind   CAP binding site: CAP binding activates transcription in the presence of cAMP. E. coli catabolite activator protein
   5896..5926    +  promoter       lac promoter: promoter for the E. coli lac operon
   5934..5950    +  protein_bind   lac operator: The lac repressor binds to the lac operator to inhibit transcription in E. coli. This inhibition can be relieved by adding lactose or isopropyl-β-D-thiogalactopyranoside (IPTG). lac repressor encoded by lacI
   5995..6013    +  promoter       T3 promoter: promoter for bacteriophage T3 RNA polymerase
   6041..6267    +  promoter       RSV promoter: Rous sarcoma virus enhancer/promoter
   6268..6448    +  LTR            5' LTR (truncated): truncated 5' long terminal repeat (LTR) from HIV-1
   6495..6620    +  misc_feature   HIV-1 Ψ: packaging signal of human immunodeficiency virus type 1
   6604..6967    +  CDS            HIV-1 gag (fragment): gag protein from human immunodeficiency virus 1; gag
   7113..7346    +  misc_feature   RRE: The Rev response element (RRE) of HIV-1 allows for Rev-dependent mRNA export from the nucleus to the cytoplasm.
   7723..7749    +  CDS            Rev (fragment): human immunodeficiency virus 1 (HIV-1) Rev protein; rev; enhances nuclear export of unspliced and incompletely spliced viral mRNAs
   7753..7993    +  promoter       U6 promoter: RNA polymerase III promoter for human U6 snRNA
   8023..8098    +  misc_RNA       gRNA scaffold: guide RNA scaffold for the Streptococcus pyogenes CRISPR/Cas9 system
   8154..8271    +  misc_feature   cPPT/CTS: central polypurine tract and central termination sequence of HIV-1
>Addgene plasmid #77103 | PLAU gRNA (BRDN0001162395) | addgene full sequence | sequence record 187122 | Addgene Assembled Sequence
CCCGGGTGCAAAGATGGATAAAGTTTTAAACAGAGAGGAATCTTTGCAGCTAATGGACCTTCTAGGTCTT
GAAAGGAGTGGGAATTGGCTCCGGTGCCCGTCAGTGGGCAGAGCGCACATCGCCCACAGTCCCCGAGAAG
TTGGGGGGAGGGGTCGGCAATTGATCCGGTGCCTAGAGAAGGTGGCGCGGGGTAAACTGGGAAAGTGATG
TCGTGTACTGGCTCCGCCTTTTTCCCGAGGGTGGGGGAGAACCGTATATAAGTGCAGTAGTCGCCGTGAA
CGTTCTTTTTCGCAACGGGTTTGCCGCCAGAACACAGGTAAGTGCCGTGTGTGGTTCCCGCGGGCCTGGC
CTCTTTACGGGTTATGGCCCTTGCGTGCCTTGAATTACTTCCACCTGGCTGCAGTACGTGATTCTTGATC
CCGAGCTTCGGGTTGGAAGTGGGTGGGAGAGTTCGAGGCCTTGCGCTTAAGGAGCCCCTTCGCCTCGTGC
TTGAGTTGAGGCCTGGCCTGGGCGCTGGGGCCGCCGCGTGCGAATCTGGTGGCACCTTCGCGCCTGTCTC
GCTGCTTTCGATAAGTCTCTAGCCATTTAAAATTTTTGATGACCTGCTGCGACGCTTTTTTTCTGGCAAG
ATAGTCTTGTAAATGCGGGCCAAGATCTGCACACTGGTATTTCGGTTTTTGGGGCCGCGGGCGGCGACGG
GGCCCGTGCGTCCCAGCGCACATGTTCGGCGAGGCGGGGCCTGCGAGCGCGGCCACCGAGAATCGGACGG
GGGTAGTCTCAAGCTGGCCGGCCTGCTCTGGTGCCTGGCCTCGCGCCGCCGTGTATCGCCCCGCCCTGGG
CGGCAAGGCTGGCCCGGTCGGCACCAGTTGCGTGAGCGGAAAGATGGCCGCTTCCCGGCCCTGCTGCAGG
GAGCTCAAAATGGAGGACGCGGCGCTCGGGAGAGCGGGCGGGTGAGTCACCCACACAAAGGAAAAGGGCC
TTTCCGTCCTCAGCCGTCGCTTCATGTGACTCCACGGAGTACCGGGCGCCGTCCAGGCACCTCGATTAGT
TCTCGAGCTTTTGGAGTACGTCGTCTTTAGGTTGGGGGGAGGGGTTTTATGCGATGGAGTTTCCCCACAC
TGAGTGGGTGGAGACTGAAGTTAGGCCAGCTTGGCACTTGATGTAATTCTCCTTGGAATTTGCCCTTTTT
GAGTTTGGATCTTGGTTCATTCTCAAGCCTCAGACAGTGGTTCAAAGTTTTTTTCTTCCATTTCAGGTGT
CGTGACGTACGGCCACCATGACCGAGTACAAGCCCACGGTGCGCCTCGCCACCCGCGACGACGTCCCCAG
GGCCGTACGCACCCTCGCCGCCGCGTTCGCCGACTACCCCGCCACGCGCCACACCGTCGATCCGGACCGC
CACATCGAGCGGGTCACCGAGCTGCAAGAACTCTTCCTCACGCGCGTCGGGCTCGACATCGGCAAGGTGT
GGGTCGCGGACGACGGCGCCGCCGTGGCGGTCTGGACCACGCCGGAGAGCGTCGAAGCGGGGGCGGTGTT
CGCCGAGATCGGCCCGCGCATGGCCGAGTTGAGCGGTTCCCGGCTGGCCGCGCAGCAACAGATGGAAGGC
CTCCTGGCGCCGCACCGGCCCAAGGAGCCCGCGTGGTTCCTGGCCACCGTCGGAGTCTCGCCCGACCACC
AGGGCAAGGGTCTGGGCAGCGCCGTCGTGCTCCCCGGAGTGGAGGCGGCCGAGCGCGCCGGGGTGCCCGC
CTTCCTGGAGACCTCCGCGCCCCGCAACCTCCCCTTCTACGAGCGGCTCGGCTTCACCGTCACCGCCGAC
GTCGAGGTGCCCGAAGGACCGCGCACCTGGTGCATGACCCGCAAGCCCGGTGCCTGAACGCGTTAAGTCG
ACAATCAACCTCTGGATTACAAAATTTGTGAAAGATTGACTGGTATTCTTAACTATGTTGCTCCTTTTAC
GCTATGTGGATACGCTGCTTTAATGCCTTTGTATCATGCTATTGCTTCCCGTATGGCTTTCATTTTCTCC
TCCTTGTATAAATCCTGGTTGCTGTCTCTTTATGAGGAGTTGTGGCCCGTTGTCAGGCAACGTGGCGTGG
TGTGCACTGTGTTTGCTGACGCAACCCCCACTGGTTGGGGCATTGCCACCACCTGTCAGCTCCTTTCCGG
GACTTTCGCTTTCCCCCTCCCTATTGCCACGGCGGAACTCATCGCCGCCTGCCTTGCCCGCTGCTGGACA
GGGGCTCGGCTGTTGGGCACTGACAATTCCGTGGTGTTGTCGGGGAAATCATCGTCCTTTCCTTGGCTGC
TCGCCTGTGTTGCCACCTGGATTCTGCGCGGGACGTCCTTCTGCTACGTCCCTTCGGCCCTCAATCCAGC
GGACCTTCCTTCCCGCGGCCTGCTGCCGGCTCTGCGGCCTCTTCCGCGTCTTCGCCTTCGCCCTCAGACG
AGTCGGATCTCCCTTTGGGCCGCCTCCCCGCGTCGACTTTAAGACCAATGACTTACAAGGCAGCTGTAGA
TCTTAGCCACTTTTTAAAAGAAAAGGGGGGACTGGAAGGGCTAATTCACTCCCAACGAAGACAAGATCTG
CTTTTTGCTTGTACTGGGTCTCTCTGGTTAGACCAGATCTGAGCCTGGGAGCTCTCTGGCTAACTAGGGA
ACCCACTGCTTAAGCCTCAATAAAGCTTGCCTTGAGTGCTTCAAGTAGTGTGTGCCCGTCTGTTGTGTGA
CTCTGGTAACTAGAGATCCCTCAGACCCTTTTAGTCAGTGTGGAAAATCTCTAGCAGTACGTATAGTAGT
TCATGTCATCTTATTATTCAGTATTTATAACTTGCAAAGAAATGAATATCAGAGAGTGAGAGGAACTTGT
TTATTGCAGCTTATAATGGTTACAAATAAAGCAATAGCATCACAAATTTCACAAATAAAGCATTTTTTTC
ACTGCATTCTAGTTGTGGTTTGTCCAAACTCATCAATGTATCTTATCATGTCTGGCTCTAGCTATCCCGC
CCCTAACTCCGCCCATCCCGCCCCTAACTCCGCCCAGTTCCGCCCATTCTCCGCCCCATGGCTGACTAAT
TTTTTTTATTTATGCAGAGGCCGAGGCCGCCTCGGCCTCTGAGCTATTCCAGAAGTAGTGAGGAGGCTTT
TTTGGAGGCCTAGGGACGTACCCAATTCGCCCTATAGTGAGTCGTATTACGCGCGCTCACTGGCCGTCGT
TTTACAACGTCGTGACTGGGAAAACCCTGGCGTTACCCAACTTAATCGCCTTGCAGCACATCCCCCTTTC
GCCAGCTGGCGTAATAGCGAAGAGGCCCGCACCGATCGCCCTTCCCAACAGTTGCGCAGCCTGAATGGCG
AATGGG
[124 nt withheld, positions 3367-3490]
C
[91 nt withheld, positions 3492-3582]
A
[49 nt withheld, positions 3584-3632]
CCTTTGACGTTGGAGTCCACGTTCTTT
[37 nt withheld, positions 3660-3696]
ACCCTATCTCGGTCTATTCTTTTGATTTATAAGGGATTTTGCCGATTTCGGCCTATTGGTTAAAAAATGA
GCTGATTTAACAAAAATTTAACGCGAATTTTAACAAAATATTAACGCTTACAATTTAGGTGGCACTTTTC
GGGGAAATGTGCGCGGAACCCCTATTTGTTTATTTTTCTAAATACATTCAAATATGTATCCGCTCATGAG
ACAATAACCCTGATAAATGCTTCAATAATATTGAAAAAGGAAGAGTATGAGTATTCAACATTTCCGTGTC
GCCCTTATTCCCTTTTTTGCGGCATTTTGCCTTCCTGTTTTTGCTCACCCAGAAACGCTGGTGAAAGTAA
AAGATGCTGAAGATCAGTTGGGTGCACGAGTGGGTTACATCGAACTGGATCTCAACAGCGGTAAGATCCT
TGAGAGTTTTCGCCCCGAAGAACGTTTTCCAATGATGAGCACTTTTAAAGTTCTGCTATGTGGCGCGGTA
TTATCCCGTATTGACGCCGGGCAAGAGCAACTCGGTCGCCGCATACACTATTCTCAGAATGACTTGGTTG
AGTACTCACCAGTCACAGAAAAGCATCTTACGGATGGCATGACAGTAAGAGAATTATGCAGTGCTGCCAT
AACCATGAGTGATAACACTGCGGCCAACTTACTTCTGACAACGATCGGAGGACCGAAGGAGCTAACCGCT
TTTTTGCACAACATGGGGGATCATGTAACTCGCCTTGATCGTTGGGAACCGGAGCTGAATGAAGCCATAC
CAAACGACGAGCGTGACACCACGATGCCTGTAGCAATGGCAACAACGTTGCGCAAACTATTAACTGGCGA
ACTACTTACTCTAGCTTCCCGGCAACAATTAATAGACTGGATGGAGGCGGATAAAGTTGCAGGACCACTT
CTGCGCTCGGCCCTTCCGGCTGGCTGGTTTATTGCTGATAAATCTGGAGCCGGTGAGCGTGGGTCTCGCG
GTATCATTGCAGCACTGGGGCCAGATGGTAAGCCCTCCCGTATCGTAGTTATCTACACGACGGGGAGTCA
GGCAACTATGGATGAACGAAATAGACAGATCGCTGAGATAGGTGCCTCACTGATTAAGCATTGGTAACTG
TCAGACCAAGTTTACTCATATATACTTTAGATTGATTTAAAACTTCATTTTTAATTTAAAAGGATCTAGG
TGAAGATCCTTTTTGATAATCTCATGACCAAAATCCCTTAACGTGAGTTTTCGTTCCACTGAGCGTCAGA
CCCCGTAGAAAAGATCAAAGGATCTTCTTGAGATCCTTTTTTTCTGCGCGTAATCTGCTGCTTGCAAACA
AAAAAACCACCGCTACCAGCGGTGGTTTGTTTGCCGGATCAAGAGCTACCAACTCTTTTTCCGAAGGTAA
CTGGCTTCAGCAGAGCGCAGATACCAAATACTGTTCTTCTAGTGTAGCCGTAGTTAGGCCACCACTTCAA
GAACTCTGTAGCACCGCCTACATACCTCGCTCTGCTAATCCTGTTACCAGTGGCTGCTGCCAGTGGCGAT
AAGTCGTGTCTTACCGGGTTGGACTCAAGACGATAGTTACCGGATAAGGCGCAGCGGTCGGGCTGAACGG
GGGGTTCGTGCACACAGCCCAGCTTGGAGCGAACGACCTACACCGAACTGAGATACCTACAGCGTGAGCT
ATGAGAAAGCGCCACGCTTCCCGAAGGGAGAAAGGCGGACAGGTATCCGGTAAGCGGCAGGGTCGGAACA
GGAGAGCGCACGAGGGAGCTTCCAGGGGGAAACGCCTGGTATCTTTATAGTCCTGTCGGGTTTCGCCACC
TCTGACTTGAGCGTCGATTTTTGTGATGCTCGTCAGGGGGGCGGAGCCTATGGAAAAACGCCAGCAACGC
GGCCTTTTTACGGTTCCTGGCCTTTTGCTGGCCTTTTGCTCACATGTTCTTTCCTGCGTTATCCCCTGAT
TCTGTGGATAACCGTATTACCGCCTTTGAGTGAGCTGATACCGCTCGCCGCAGCCGAACGACCGAGCGCA
GCGAGTCAGTGAGCGAGGAAGCGGAAGAGCGCCCAATACGCAAACCGCCTCTCCCCGCGCGTTGGCCGAT
TCATTAATGCAGCTGGCACGACAGGTTTCCCGACTGGAAAGCGGGCAGTGAGCGCAACGCAATTAATGTG
AGTTAGCTCACTCATTAGGCACCCCAGGCTTTACACTTTATGCTTCCGGCTCGTATGTTGTGTGGAATTG
TGAGCGGATAACAATTTCACACAGGAAACAGCTATGACCATGATTACGCCAAGCGCGCAATTAACCCTCA
CTAAAGGGAACAAAAGCTGGAGCTGCAAGCTTAATGTAGTCTTATGCAATACTCTTGTAGTCTTGCAACA
TGGTAACGATGAGTTAGCAACATGCCTTACAAGGAGAGAAAAAGCACCGTGCATGCCGATTGGTGGAAGT
AAGGTGGTACGATCGTGCCTTATTAGGAAGGCAACAGACGGGTCTGACATGGATTGGACGAACCACTGAA
TTGCCGCATTGCAGAGATATTGTATTTAAGTGCCTAGCTCGATACATAAACGGGTCTCTCTGGTTAGACC
AGATCTGAGCCTGGGAGCTCTCTGGCTAACTAGGGAACCCACTGCTTAAGCCTCAATAAAGCTTGCCTTG
AGTGCTTCAAGTAGTGTGTGCCCGTCTGTTGTGTGACTCTGGTAACTAGAGATCCCTCAGACCCTTTTAG
TCAGTGTGGAAAATCTCTAGCAGTGGCGCCCGAACAGGGACTTGAAAGCGAAAGGGAAACCAGAGGAGCT
CTCTCGACGCAGGACTCGGCTTGCTGAAGCGCGCACGGCAAGAGGCGAGGGGCGGCGACTGGTGAGTACG
CCAAAAATTTTGACTAGCGGAGGCTAGAAGGAGAGAGATGGGTGCGAGAGCGTCAGTATTAAGCGGGGGA
GAATTAGATCGCGATGGGAAAAAATTCGGTTAAGGCCAGGGGGAAAGAAAAAATATAAATTAAAACATAT
AGTATGGGCAAGCAGGGAGCTAGAACGATTCGCAGTTAATCCTGGCCTGTTAGAAACATCAGAAGGCTGT
AGACAAATACTGGGACAGCTACAACCATCCCTTCAGACAGGATCAGAAGAACTTAGATCATTATATAATA
CAGTAGCAACCCTCTATTGTGTGCATCAAAGGATAGAGATAAAAGACACCAAGGAAGCTTTAGACAAGAT
AGAGGAAGAGCAAAACAAAAGTAAGACCACCGCACAGCAAGCGGCCGCTGATCTTCAGACCTGGAGGAGG
AGATATGAGGGACAATTGGAGAAGTGAATTATATAAATATAAAGTAGTAAAAATTGAACCATTAGGAGTA
GCACCCACCAAGGCAAAGAGAAGAGTGGTGCAGAGAGAAAAAAGAGCAGTGGGAATAGGAGCTTTGTTCC
TTGGGTTCTTGGGAGCAGCAGGAAGCACTATGGGCGCAGCGTCAATGACGCTGACGGTACAGGCCAGACA
ATTATTGTCTGGTATAGTGCAGCAGCAGAACAATTTGCTGAGGGCTATTGAGGCGCAACAGCATCTGTTG
CAACTCACAGTCTGGGGCATCAAGCAGCTCCAGGCAAGAATCCTGGCTGTGGAAAGATACCTAAAGGATC
AACAGCTCCTGGGGATTTGGGGTTGCTCTGGAAAACTCATTTGCACCACTGCTGTGCCTTGGAATGCTAG
TTGGAGTAATAAATCTCTGGAACAGATTTGGAATCACACGACCTGGATGGAGTGGGACAGAGAAATTAAC
AATTACACAAGCTTAATACACTCCTTAATTGAAGAATCGCAAAACCAGCAAGAAAAGAATGAACAAGAAT
TATTGGAATTAGATAAATGGGCAAGTTTGTGGAATTGGTTTAACATAACAAATTGGCTGTGGTATATAAA
ATTATTCATAATGATAGTAGGAGGCTTGGTAGGTTTAAGAATAGTTTTTGCTGTACTTTCTATAGTGAAT
AGAGTTAGGCAGGGATATTCACCATTATCGTTTCAGACCCACCTCCCAACCCCGAGGGGACCCAGAGAGG
GCCTATTTCCCATGATTCCTTCATATTTGCATATACGATACAAGGCTGTTAGAGAGATAATTAGAATTAA
TTTGACTGTAAACACAAAGATATTAGTACAAAATACGTGACGTAGAAAGTAATAATTTCTTGGGTAGTTT
GCAGTTTTAAAATTATGTTTTAAAATGGACTATCATATGCTTACCGTAACTTGAAAGTATTTCGATTTCT
TGGCTTTATATATCTTGTGGAAAGGACGAAACACCGCCCACCTGCACATAGCACCAGTTTTAGAGCTAGA
AATAGCAAGTTAAAATAAGGCTAGTCCGTTATCAACTTGAAAAAGTGGCACCGAGTCGGTGCTTTTTTAA
GCTTGGCGTAACTAGATCTTGAGACAAATGGCAGTATTCATCCACAATTTTAAAAGAAAAGGGGGGATTG
GGGGGTACAGTGCAGGGGAAAGAATAGTAGACATAATAGCAACAGACATACAAACTAAAGAATTACAAAA
ACAAATTACAAAAATTCAAAATTTTCGGGTTTATTACAGGGACAGCAGAGATCCACTTTGGCGCCGGCTC
GAGGGGG
