>Addgene plasmid #77103 | PLAU gRNA (BRDN0001162395) | depositor partial sequence | sequence record 144563 | Target Sequence
CCCACCTGCACATAGCACCA
