>Addgene plasmid #77103 | PLAU gRNA (BRDN0001162395) | addgene partial sequence | sequence record 187121 | hU6-F
TAGAAAGTAATAATTTCTTGGGTAGTTTGCAGTTTTAAAATTATGTTTTAAAATGGACTATCATATGCTT
ACCGTAACTTGAAAGTATTTCGATTTCTTGGCTTTATATATCTTGTGGAAAGGACGAAACACCGCCCACC
TGCACATAGCACCAGTTTTAGAGCTAGAAATAGCAAGTTAAAATAAGGCTAGTCCGTTATCAACTTGAAA
AAGTGGCACCGAGTCGGTGCTTTTTTAAGCTTGGCGTAACTAGATCTTGAGACAAATGGCAGTATTCATC
CACAATTTTAAAAGAAAAGGGGGGATTGGGGGGTACAGTGCAGGGGAAAGAATAGTAGACATAATAGCAA
CAGACATACAAACTAAAGAATTACAAAAACAAATTACAAAAATTCAAAATTTTCGGGTTTATTACAGGGA
CAGCAGAGATCCACTTTGGCGCCGGCTCGAGGGGGCCCGGGTGCAAAGATGGATAAAGTTTTAAACAGAG
AGGAATCTTTGCAGCTAATGGACCTTCTAGGTCTTGAAAGGAGTGGGAATTGGCTCCGGTGCCCGTCAGT
GGGCAGAGCG
